>Addgene plasmid #13857 | pcDNA3 Su(fu) (CT#116) | addgene partial sequence | sequence record 44720 | CMV-F  5'-CGCAAATGGGCGGTAGGCGTG-3'
TTAGCAGACTCTCTGGCTACTAGAGAACCCACTGCTTACTGGCTTATCGAAATTAATACGACTCACTATA
GGGAGACCCAAGCTTGGTACCGAGCTCGGATCCCCCGGGCTGCAGGAATTCGCGGCCGCGAGAGGAGCGG
GCCGGGAGCTGCCGCCGCCGGGCCATGGAAGGCACGCGGCCTGGCGGGGCTGCCCCCGCGGGCGGGGCGG
GCTCCGGCTCGGGCTCGGGCTCCAGCTCCTTCCCGTCCCTCTTCCCGCCGGGCCTTCACGGAATCTACGG
CGAGTGCCGCCGCCTCTACCCCGAGCAGCCCAACCCGCTGCAGGTCACCGCCATCCTCAAGTACTGGTTG
GGGGGACCCGATCCTCTGGACTACGTTAGCATGTACAGAAACATAGGGAACCCAGCGCTGAATGTTCCTG
AGCACTGGCACTATGTCAGTTTTGGGTTAAGTGACTTGTATGGAGACAACAGAGTACATGAGTTTACGGG
AACAGATGGACCAAGTGGTTTTGGATTTGAGTTGACATTTCGACTAAAGAGAGAAACGGGGGAGTCAGCT
CCACCTACCTGGCCAGCAGAGTTAATGCAAGGCTTAGCAAGATATGTCTTCCAGTCAGAAAACACCTTCT
GCAGCGGTGACCATGTGTCATGGCACAGCCCTTTGGACAACAGTGAGTCCAGAATCCAGCATATGTTGCT
GACAGAAGACCCTCAGATGCAGCCTGTGCAGACTCCTTTTGGGGTTGTTACTTTCCTACAGATTGTTGGG
GTTTGCACTGAGGAACTGCATGCAGCTCAGCAA
