[The description below was written by a language model from this plasmid's Addgene catalogue record.]
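Description:
pcDNA3 Su(fu) (CT#116) is a mammalian expression plasmid built on the Invitrogen pcDNA3 backbone (about 5.5 kb without insert) and carrying an approximately 3 kb insert encoding chicken (Gallus gallus) Suppressor of fused, the SUFU gene product. It is maintained in E. coli as a high-copy plasmid under ampicillin selection. It also carries a neomycin resistance marker, so transfected mammalian cells can be selected with G418, including for derivation of stable lines.

The record does not include a feature table and does not explicitly name the promoter. pcDNA3 is a standard vector in which inserts are normally expressed from the CMV immediate-early promoter and terminated by the bovine growth hormone polyadenylation signal. The listed sequencing primers (T7 at the 5′ end, BGH reverse at the 3′ end) fit the insert sitting in that standard cloning site. The T7 promoter upstream of the polylinker in this backbone also generally permits in vitro transcription of the insert. The insert was introduced by restriction enzyme cloning, though the sites used are not stated. No epitope tags, fusions or mutations are recorded, and the record does not say how much of the 3 kb is coding sequence versus untranslated region.

Su(fu) is a regulator in the Hedgehog signalling pathway. The associated publication describes vertebrate homologues of Drosophila Suppressor of fused and their interaction with the Gli family of transcriptional regulators. The plasmid is therefore suited to expressing chicken Su(fu) in cultured cells to study Hedgehog/Gli signalling, for example in protein interaction or transcriptional activity experiments.
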