Addgene plasmid #13857: pcDNA3 Su(fu) (CT#116)
Depositing lab: Cliff Tabin. Depositing organization: Harvard Medical School. Publication: Vertebrate homologs of Drosophila suppressor of fused interact with the gli family of transcriptional regulators. Pearse RV, Collier LS, Scott MP, Tabin CJ. Dev Biol. 1999 Aug 15. 212(2):323-36. 10.1006/dbio.1999.9335 PubMed 10433824.
Backbone
  Vector backbone: pcDNA3
  Backbone manufacturer: Invitrogen
  Backbone size w/o insert (bp): 5500
  Vector type: Mammalian Expression
  Selectable markers: Neomycin (select with G418)
Growth in bacteria
  Bacterial resistance: Ampicillin, 100 μg/mL
  Growth temperature: 37°C
  Growth strain: DH5alpha
  Copy number: High Copy
Gene/Insert
  Gene/Insert name: Su(fu) (alt name: suppressor of fused)
  Species: G. gallus (chicken)
  Insert size (bp): 3000
  Entrez Gene: SUFU
  Cloning method: Restriction Enzyme
  Sequencing primers: 5′ T7; 3′ BGH Rev
Terms and licenses: Academic/Nonprofit Terms; Industry Terms: Not Available to Industry
How to cite: pcDNA3 Su(fu) (CT#116) was a gift from Cliff Tabin (Addgene plasmid # 13857 ; http://n2t.net/addgene:13857 ; RRID:Addgene_13857)
